>Addgene plasmid #40743 | PIAS2 | depositor partial sequence | sequence record 53514 | PIAS2 insert
CAGTTAAAAAATCTGCCCTTTTATGATGTCCTTGATGTTCTCATCAAGCCCACGAGTTTAGTTCAAAGCA
GTATTCAGCGATTTCAAGAGAAGTTTTTTATTTTTGCTTTGACACCTCAACAAGTTAGAGAGATATGCAT
ATCCAGGGATTTTTTGCCAGGTGGTAGGAGAGATTATACAGTCCAAGTTCAGTTGAGACTTTGCCTGGCA
GAGACAAGTTGCCCTCAAGAAGATAACTATCCAAATAGTCTATGTATAAAAGTAAATGGGAAGCTATTTC
CTTTGCCTGGCTATGCACCACCGCCTAAAAATGGGATTGAACAGAAGCGCCCTGGACGCCCCTTGAATAT
TACATCTTTAGTTAGGTTATCTTCAGCTGTGCCAAACCAAATTTCCATTTCTTGGGCATCAGAAATTGGG
AAGAATTACTCTATGTCTGTATATCTTGTACGGCAGCTTACATCAGCCATGTTATTACAGAGATTAAAAA
TGAAAGGTATTAGAAACCCTGATCATTCCAGAGCACTAATTAAAGAAAAACTTACTGCAGATCCTGATAG
TGAAATTGCTACAACTAGCCTTCGGGTATCCTTGATGTGCCCTTTAGGAAAAATGAGGCTGACAATCCCA
TGCCGTGCAGTGACTTGTACACATCTGCAGTGTTTTGATGCTGCCCTCTATCTACAAATGAATGAGAAAA
AGCCCACCTGGATTTGTCCTGTGTGTGACAAAAAAGCTGCCTATGAAAGTCTAATATTAGATGGGCTTTT
TATGGAAATTCTCAATGACTGTTCTGATGTAGATGAGATCAAATTCCAAGAAGATGGTTCTTGGTGTCCA
ATGAGACCGAAGAAAGAAGCTATGAAAGTATCCAGCCAACCGTGTACAAAAATAGAAAGTTCAAGCGTCC
TCAGTAAGCCTTGTTCAGTGACTGTAGCCAGTGAGGCAAGCAAGAAGAAAGTAGATGTTATTGATCTTAC
AATAGAAAGCTCTTCTGACGAAGAGGAAGACCCTCCTGCCAAAAGG
