>Addgene plasmid #40743 | PIAS2 | addgene partial sequence | sequence record 55621 | T7 5'-TAATACGACTCACTATAGGG-3'
CTCTAGAAATAATTTTGTTTAACTTTAAGAAGGAGATATACCATGCATCATCATCATCATCACAGCAGCG
GCAGAGAAAACTTGTATTTCCAGGGCCAGTTAAAAAATCTGCCCTTTTATGATGTCCTTGATGTTCTCAT
CAAGCCCACGAGTTTAGTTCAAAGCAGTATTCAGCGATTTCAAGAGAAGTTTTTTATTTTTGCTTTGACA
CCTCAACAAGTTAGAGAGATATGCATATCCAGGGATTTTTTGCCAGGTGGTAGGAGAGATTATACAGTCC
AAGTTCAGTTGAGACTTTGCCTGGCAGAGACAAGTTGCCCTCAAGAAGATAACTATCCAAATAGTCTATG
TATAAAAGTAAATGGGAAGCTATTTCCTTTGCCTGGCTATGCACCACCGCCTAAAAATGGGATTGAACAG
AAGCGCCCTGGACGCCCCTTGAATATTACATCTTTAGTTAGGTTATCTTCAGCTGTGCCAAACCAAATTT
CCATTTCTTGGGCATCAGAAATTGGGAAGAATTACTCTATGTCTGTATATCTTGTACGGCAGCTTACATC
AGCCATGTTATTACAGAGATTAAAAATGAAAGGTATTAGAAACCCTGATCATTCCAGAGCACTAATTAAA
GAAAAACTTACTGCAGATCCTGATAGTGAAATTGCTACAACTAGCCTTCGGGTATCCTTGATGTGCCCTT
TAGGAAAAATGAGGCTGACAATCCCATGCCGTGCAGTGACTTGTACACATCTGCAGTGTTTTGATGCTGC
CCTCTATCTACAAATGAATGAGAAAAAGCCCACCTGGATTTGTCCTGTGTGTGACAAAAAAGCTGCCTAT
GAAAGTCTAATATTAGATGGGCTTTTTATGGAAATTCTCAATGACTGTTCTGATGTAGATGAGATCAAAT
TCCAAGAAGATGGTTCTTGGTGTCCAATGAGACCGAAGAAAGAAGCTATGAAAGTATCCAGCCAACCGTG
TACAAAAATAGAAAGTTCAAGCGTCCTCAGTAAGCCTTGTTCA
