[The description below was written by a language model from this plasmid's Addgene catalogue record.]
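Description:
PIAS2 is a bacterial expression plasmid built on the pET28-MHL backbone, a pET28-derived vector from a structural genomics programme. It is maintained in E. coli under kanamycin selection and is recorded as low copy. The record does not list the promoter or origin of replication. However, the sequencing primers are T7 and T7-term, which indicates that the insert sits between a T7 promoter and a T7 terminator, as is usual for pET-series vectors. In that arrangement, expression depends on a host strain that supplies T7 RNA polymerase, while a standard cloning strain is used only for propagation.

The insert is a 1026 bp fragment of PIAS2 (protein inhibitor of activated STAT 2, an E3 SUMO ligase also known as PIASX, MIZ1 or ARIP3), introduced by ligation-independent cloning. The record cautions that it may not be the full open reading frame, which suggests a domain-level or truncated construct chosen for crystallisation rather than the complete protein. The exact residue boundaries and the species of origin are not stated. The protein is made with an N-terminal 6xHis tag followed by a TEV protease site. The tag allows capture by immobilised metal affinity chromatography, and TEV cleavage then removes it to leave near-native protein.

The stated purpose is recombinant protein production for structure determination, and the entry is linked to a deposited PDB structure of PIAS2. The purified fragment could plausibly also serve in biochemical or binding studies of this SUMO ligase, though the record mentions no such uses.
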