Addgene plasmid #40743: PIAS2
Purpose: Bacterial expression for structure determination; may not be full ORF
Depositing lab: Cheryl Arrowsmith. Depositing organization: University of Toronto.
Backbone
  Vector backbone: pET28-MHL
  Backbone manufacturer: SGC
  Vector type: Bacterial Expression
Growth in bacteria
  Bacterial resistance: Kanamycin, 50 μg/mL
  Growth temperature: 37°C
  Growth strain: DH5alpha
  Copy number: Low Copy
Gene/Insert
  Gene/Insert name: PIAS2 (alt names: protein inhibitor of activated STAT, 2 (E3 SUMO ligase); PDB:4FO9)
  Insert size (bp): 1026
  Entrez Gene: PIAS2 (a.k.a. ARIP3, DIP, MIZ1, PIASX, SIZ2, ZMIZ4)
  Tag / fusion protein: 6xHis TEV (N terminal on insert)
  Cloning method: Ligation Independent Cloning
  Sequencing primers: 5′ T7; 3′ T7-term
Terms and licenses: Academic/Nonprofit Terms; Industry Terms: Not Available to Industry
How to cite: PIAS2 was a gift from Cheryl Arrowsmith (Addgene plasmid # 40743 ; http://n2t.net/addgene:40743 ; RRID:Addgene_40743)
